Addgene plasmid #116691: pHAGE-STK33-P35S
Purpose: Lentiviral expression of STK33 P35S
Depositing lab: Gordon Mills & Kenneth Scott. Publication: Systematic Functional Annotation of Somatic Mutations in Cancer. Ng PK, Li J, Jeong KJ, Shao S, Chen H, Tsang YH, Sengupta S, Wang Z, Bhavana VH, Tran R, Soewito S, Minussi DC, Moreno D, Kong K, Dogruluk T, Lu H, Gao J, Tokheim C, Zhou DC, Johnson AM, Zeng J, Ip CKM, Ju Z, Wester M, Yu S, Li Y, Vellano CP, Schultz N, Karchin R, Ding L, Lu Y, Cheung LWT, Chen K, Shaw KR, Meric-Bernstam F, Scott KL, Yi S, Sahni N, Liang H, Mills GB. Cancer Cell. 2018 Mar 12;33(3):450-462.e10. doi: 10.1016/j.ccell.2018.01.021. PubMed 29533785.
Backbone
  Vector backbone: pHAGE
  Vector type: Lentiviral
Growth in bacteria
  Bacterial resistance: Ampicillin, 100 μg/mL
  Growth temperature: 37°C
  Growth strain: Stbl3
  Copy number: High Copy
Gene/Insert
  Gene/Insert name: STK33
  Species: H. sapiens (human)
  Mutation: P35S
  Entrez Gene: STK33
  Cloning method: Gateway Cloning
Terms and licenses: Academic/Nonprofit Terms; Industry Terms: Not Available to Industry
How to cite: pHAGE-STK33-P35S was a gift from Gordon Mills & Kenneth Scott (Addgene plasmid # 116691)
