[The description below was written by a language model from this plasmid's Addgene catalogue record and pLannotate feature annotations shown in this document.]
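Description:
pHAGE-STK33-P35S is a lentiviral expression plasmid built on the pHAGE backbone and carrying the human serine/threonine kinase gene STK33 with a P35S point substitution. The open reading frame was introduced by Gateway recombination cloning. The construct is meant for packaging into lentiviral particles that deliver and stably express the mutant kinase in mammalian cells. It belongs to a collection made for systematic functional annotation of somatic mutations found in cancer, in which variant alleles are expressed so that their effects can be assessed. In bacteria it is maintained as a high-copy plasmid under ampicillin selection, in a recombination-deficient strain of the kind usually used to keep LTR-containing vectors stable.

The available feature table comes from a sequence record of only 2,948 nt. This is far shorter than a complete lentiviral expression vector, so the record covers only part of the plasmid, essentially the bacterial backbone and the downstream end of the viral cassette. It annotates a ColE1/pUC-type high-copy origin, the β-lactamase gene with its promoter, and a self-inactivating HIV-1 3' LTR with the U3 deletion, which silences LTR-driven transcription after integration. There are also fragments of an SV40 polyadenylation signal and SV40 origin, plus residual lac promoter, operator and CAP-site elements and short matches to lacI and an RSF origin that are probably backbone remnants. The annotated region does not include the STK33 insert, the 5' LTR, the packaging signal or the Gateway att sites. The record also does not state which promoter drives the insert, or whether the vector carries a mammalian selection marker, a reporter or an epitope tag.
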