Features (pLannotate 1.2.2; 12 found; start..end, strand, type, name):
     92..680     -  rep_origin     ori: high-copy-number ColE1/pMB1/pBR322/pUC origin of replication
    851..1711    -  CDS            AmpR: β-lactamase; bla; confers resistance to ampicillin, carbenicillin, and related antibiotics
   1712..1816    -  promoter       AmpR promoter: bla
   2021..2254    -  LTR            3' LTR (ΔU3): self-inactivating 3' long terminal repeat (LTR) from HIV-1
   2422..2505    -  polyA_signal   SV40 poly(A) signal (fragment): SV40 polyadenylation signal
   2539..2555    -  protein_bind   lac operator: The lac repressor binds to the lac operator to inhibit transcription in E. coli. This inhibition can be relieved by adding lactose or isopropyl-β-D-thiogalactopyranoside (IPTG). lac repressor encoded by lacI
   2563..2593    -  promoter       lac promoter: promoter for the E. coli lac operon
   2608..2629    -  protein_bind   CAP binding site: CAP binding activates transcription in the presence of cAMP. E. coli catabolite activator protein
   2642..2679    -  CDS            lacI (fragment): lac repressor; lacI; The lac repressor binds to the lac operator to inhibit transcription in E. coli. This inhibition can be relieved by adding lactose or isopropyl-β-D-thiogalactopyranoside (IPTG).
   2704..2797    -  rep_origin     SV40 ori (fragment): SV40 origin of replication
   2803..2857    -  CDS            lacI (fragment): lac repressor; lacI; The lac repressor binds to the lac operator to inhibit transcription in E. coli. This inhibition can be relieved by adding lactose or isopropyl-β-D-thiogalactopyranoside (IPTG).
   2859..2948    -  rep_origin     RSF ori (fragment): Plasmids containing the RSF 1030 origin of replication can be propagated in E. coli cells that contain additional plasmids with compatible origins.
>Addgene plasmid #116691 | pHAGE-STK33-P35S | addgene full sequence | sequence record 252984 | Addgene NGS Result
CCACAGAATCAGGGGATAACGCAGGAAAGAACATGTGAGCAAAAGGCCAGCAAAAGGCCAGGAACCGTAA
AAAGGCCGCGTTGCTGGCGTTTTTCCATAGGCTCCGCCCCCCTGACGAGCATCACAAAAATCGACGCTCA
AGTCAGAGGTGGCGAAACCCGACAGGACTATAAAGATACCAGGCGTTTCCCCCTGGAAGCTCCCTCGTGC
GCTCTCCTGTTCCGACCCTGCCGCTTACCGGATACCTGTCCGCCTTTCTCCCTTCGGGAAGCGTGGCGCT
TTCTCATAGCTCACGCTGTAGGTATCTCAGTTCGGTGTAGGTCGTTCGCTCCAAGCTGGGCTGTGTGCAC
GAACCCCCCGTTCAGCCCGACCGCTGCGCCTTATCCGGTAACTATCGTCTTGAGTCCAACCCGGTAAGAC
ACGACTTATCGCCACTGGCAGCAGCCACTGGTAACAGGATTAGCAGAGCGAGGTATGTAGGCGGTGCTAC
AGAGTTCTTGAAGTGGTGGCCTAACTACGGCTACACTAGAAGAACAGTATTTGGTATCTGCGCTCTGCTG
AAGCCAGTTACCTTCGGAAAAAGAGTTGGTAGCTCTTGATCCGGCAAACAAACCACCGCTGGTAGCGGTG
GTTTTTTTGTTTGCAAGCAGCAGATTACGCGCAGAAAAAAAGGATCTCAAGAAGATCCTTTGATCTTTTC
TACGGGGTCTGACGCTCAGTGGAACGAAAACTCACGTTAAGGGATTTTGGTCATGAGATTATCAAAAAGG
ATCTTCACCTAGATCCTTTTAAATTAAAAATGAAGTTTTAAATCAATCTAAAGTATATATGAGTAAACTT
GGTCTGACAGTTACCAATGCTTAATCAGTGAGGCACCTATCTCAGCGATCTGTCTATTTCGTTCATCCAT
AGTTGCCTGACTCCCCGTCGTGTAGATAACTACGATACGGGAGGGCTTACCATCTGGCCCCAGTGCTGCA
ATGATACCGCGAGACCCACGCTCACCGGCTCCAGATTTATCAGCAATAAACCAGCCAGCCGGAAGGGCCG
AGCGCAGAAGTGGTCCTGCAACTTTATCCGCCTCCATCCAGTCTATTAATTGTTGCCGGGAAGCTAGAGT
AAGTAGTTCGCCAGTTAATAGTTTGCGCAACGTTGTTGCCATTGCTACAGGCATCGTGGTGTCACGCTCG
TCGTTTGGTATGGCTTCATTCAGCTCCGGTTCCCAACGATCAAGGCGAGTTACATGATCCCCCATGTTGT
GCAAAAAAGCGGTTAGCTCCTTCGGTCCTCCGATCGTTGTCAGAAGTAAGTTGGCCGCAGTGTTATCACT
CATGGTTATGGCAGCACTGCATAATTCTCTTACTGTCATGCCATCCGTAAGATGCTTTTCTGTGACTGGT
GAGTACTCAACCAAGTCATTCTGAGAATAGTGTATGCGGCGACCGAGTTGCTCTTGCCCGGCGTCAACAC
GGGATAATACCGCGCCACATAGCAGAACTTTAAAAGTGCTCATCATTGGAAAACGTTCTTCGGGGCGAAA
ACTCTCAAGGATCTTACCGCTGTTGAGATCCAGTTCGATGTAACCCACTCGTGCACCCAACTGATCTTCA
GCATCTTTTACTTTCACCAGCGTTTCTGGGTGAGCAAAAACAGGAAGGCAAAATGCCGCAAAAAAGGGAA
TAAGGGCGACACGGAAATGTTGAATACTCATACTCTTCCTTTTTCAATATTATTGAAGCATTTATCAGGG
TTATTGTCTCATGAGCGGATACATATTTGAATGTATTTAGAAAAATAAACAAATAGGGGTTCCGCGCACA
TTTCCCCGAAAAGTGCCACCTGACGTCTAAGAAACCATTATTATCATGACATTAACCTATAAAAATAGGC
GTATCACGAGGCCCTTTCGTCTTCAAGAATGATCTAGCCCTTTCCTTAATTAACCCGGGCCTCTCACTCT
CTGATATTCATTTCTTTGCAAGTTATAAATACTGAATAATAAGATGACATGAACTACTACTGCTAGAGAT
TTTCCACACTGACTAAAAGGGTCTGAGGGATCTCTAGTTACCAGAGTCACACAACAGACGGGCACACACT
ACTTGAAGCACTCAAGGCAAGCTTTATTGAGGCTTAAGCAGTGGGTTCCCTAGTTAGCCAGAGAGCTCCC
AGGCTCAGATCTGGTCTAACCAGAGAGACCCAGTACAAGCAAAAAGCAGATCTTGTCTTCGTTGGGAGTG
AATTAGCCCTTCCAACTACTAAGTTTGTAGTACATATTTAACAAATACAATTTCTTTAAAATGAAAATAA
TTCAGAGGAATCACAGGTTTAGAGTAAATGAAACCACAGGTAATTGGCAGTGGTAATAGGGTATGGGGTG
GGAAGTTTGGGATGATTTTGGTTAGCTTGAGTTATCCAGTTGATCCAGACATGATAAGATACATTGATGA
GTTTGGACAAACCACAACTAGAATGCAGTGAAAAAAATGCTTTATTTGTGAAATTCGTAATCATGTCATA
GCTGTTTCCTGTGTGAAATTGTTATCCGCTCACAATTCCACACAACATACGAGCCGGAAGCATAAAGTGT
AAAGCCTGGGGTGCCTAATGAGTGAGCTAACTCACATTAATTGCGTTGCGCTCACTGCCCGCTTTCCAGT
CGGGAAACCTGTCGTGCCACGGGGAGCTTTTTGCAAAAGCCTAGGCCTCCAAAAAAGCCTCCTCACTACT
TCTGGAATAGCTCAGAGGCCGAGGCGGCCTCGGCCTCTGCATAAATAAAAAAAATTAGTCAGCCATGAGC
TTGCTGCATTAATGAATCGGCCAACGCGCGGGGAGAGGCGGTTTGCGTATTGGGCGCTCTTCCGCTTCCT
CGCTCACTGACTCGCTGCGCTCGGTCGTTCGGCTGCGGCGAGCGGTATCAGCTCACTCAAAGGCGGTAAT
ACGGTTAT
