>Addgene plasmid #116691 | pHAGE-STK33-P35S | depositor partial sequence | sequence record 219566 | insert
ATGGCTGATAGTGGCTTAGATAAAAAATCCACAAAATGCCCCGACTGTTCATCTGCTTCTCAGAAAGATG
TACTTTGTGTATGTTCCAGCAAAACAAGGGTTTCTCCAGTTTTGGTGGTGGAAATGTCACAGACATCAAG
CATTGGTAGTGCAGAATCTTTAATTTCACTGGAGAGAAAAAAAGAAAAAAATATCAACAGAGATATAACC
TCCAGGAAAGATTTGCCCTCAAGAACCTCAAATGTAGAGAGAAAAGCATCTCAGCAACAATGGGGTCGGG
GCAACTTTACAGAAGGAAAAGTTCCTCACATAAGGATTGAGAATGGAGCTGCTATTGAGGAAATCTATAC
CTTTGGAAGAATATTGGGAAAAGGGAGCTTTGGAATAGTCATTGAAGCTACAGACAAGGAAACAGAAACG
AAGTGGGCAATTAAAAAAGTGAACAAAGAAAAGGCTGGAAGCTCCGCTGTGAAGTTACTTGAACGAGAGG
TGAACATTCTGAAAAGTGTAAAACATGAACACATCATACATCTGGAACAAGTATTTGAAACGCCAAAGAA
AATGTACCTTGTGATGGAGCTTTGTGAGGATGGAGAACTCAAAGAAATTCTGGATAGGAAAGGGCATTTC
TCAGAGAATGAGACAAGGTGGATCATTCAAAGTCTCGCATCAGCTATAGCATATCTTCACAATAATGATA
TTGTACATAGGGATCTGAAACTGGAAAATATAATGGTTAAAAGCAGTCTTATTGATGATAACAATGAAAT
AAACTTAAACATAAAGGTGACTGATTTTGGCTTAGCGGTGAAGAAGCAAAGTAGGAGTGAAGCCATGCTG
CAGGCCACATGTGGGACTCCTATCTATATGGCCCCTGAAGTTATCAGTGCCCACGACTATAGCCAGCAGT
GTGACATTTGGAGCATAGGCGTCGTAATGTACATGTTATTACGTGGAGAACCACCCTTTTTGGCAAGCTC
AGAAGAGAAGCTTTTTGAGTTAATAAGAAAAGGAGAACTACATTTTGAAAATGCAGTCTGGAATTCCATA
AGTGACTGTGCTAAAAGTGTTTTGAAACAACTTATGAAAGTAGATCCTGCTCACAGAATCACAGCTAAGG
AACTACTAGATAACCAGTGGTTAACAGGCAATAAACTTTCTTCGGTGAGACCAACCAATGTATTAGAGAT
GATGAAGGAATGGAAAAATAACCCAGAAAGTGTTGAGGAAAACACAACAGAAGAGAAGAATAAGCCGTCC
ACTGAAGAAAAGTTGAAAAGTTACCAACCCTGGGGAAATGTCCCTGAGACCAATTACACTTCAGATGAAG
AGGAGGAAAAACAGTCTACTACTTATGAAAAGCAATTTCCTGCAACCAGTAAGGACAACTTTGATATGTG
CAGTTCAAGTTTCACATCTAGCAAACTCCTTCCAGCTGAAATCAAGGGAGAAATGGAGAAAACCCCTGTG
ACTCCAAGCCAAGGAACAGCAACCAAGTACCCTGCTAAATCCGGCGCCCTGTCCAGAACCAAAAAGAAAC
TCTAA
